Addgene plasmid #76138: IP6K1 gRNA (BRDN0001146092)
Purpose: 3rd generation lentiviral gRNA plasmid targeting human IP6K1
Depositing lab: John Doench & David Root. Depositing organization: Broad Institute. Publication: Optimized sgRNA design to maximize activity and minimize off-target effects of CRISPR-Cas9. Doench JG, Fusi N, Sullender M, Hegde M, Vaimberg EW, Donovan KF, Smith I, Tothova Z, Wilen C, Orchard R, Virgin HW, Listgarten J, Root DE. Nat Biotechnol. 2016 Jan 18. doi: 10.1038/nbt.3437. PubMed 26780180.
Backbone
  Vector backbone: lentiGuide-Puro
  Backbone manufacturer: Zhang Lab (Addgene plasmid # 52963)
  Vector type: Mammalian Expression, Lentiviral, CRISPR
  Selectable markers: Puromycin
Growth in bacteria
  Bacterial resistance: Ampicillin, 100 μg/mL
  Growth temperature: 37°C
  Growth strain: DH5alpha
  Copy number: High Copy
Gene/Insert
  Gene/Insert name: IP6K1 (alt names: IP6K1; NM_001006115.2)
  gRNA/shRNA sequence: GGAACAAGTACTATGGCCGT
  Species: H. sapiens (human)
  Entrez Gene: IP6K1 (a.k.a. IHPK1, PiUS)
  Promoter: hU6
  Cloning method: Unknown
  Sequencing primers: 5′ U6-F; 3′ pS2-R
Terms and licenses: Academic/Nonprofit Terms; Industry Terms: Not Available to Industry
Depositor comments: The gRNA was designed to target the following Genbank reference sequence(s): NM_001006115.2,NM_001242829.1,NM_153273.3. Note that this plasmid does NOT contain Cas9. It should be used in conjunction with lentiCas9-Blast (Addgene #52962) or otherwise with cell lines already expressing Cas9. Browse the full kinome gRNA library at http://www.addgene.org/pooled-library/broadgpp-human-kinome/ or visit http://www.broadinstitute.org/rnai/public/ for detailed protocols and information.
How to cite: IP6K1 gRNA (BRDN0001146092) was a gift from John Doench & David Root (Addgene plasmid # 76138 ; http://n2t.net/addgene:76138 ; RRID:Addgene_76138)
