[The description below was written by a language model from this plasmid's Addgene catalogue record and pLannotate feature annotations shown in this document.]
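Description:
IP6K1 gRNA (BRDN0001146092) is a third-generation lentiviral guide RNA plasmid built on the lentiGuide-Puro backbone, designed to direct Streptococcus pyogenes Cas9 to the human IP6K1 gene (inositol hexakisphosphate kinase 1, also known as IHPK1 or PiUS). The 8.3 kb plasmid is maintained in E. coli at high copy through a ColE1/pUC-type origin with ampicillin resistance (β-lactamase). It also carries an f1 origin, an SV40 origin and remnants of a lac/T7/T3 cloning region from the parental backbone. The guide was designed against three IP6K1 reference transcripts and belongs to a human kinome sgRNA collection associated with work on optimised sgRNA design rules.

The viral genome is driven in packaging cells by an RSV promoter fused to a truncated HIV-1 5' LTR, followed by the Ψ packaging signal with a partial gag sequence, the Rev response element for Rev-dependent nuclear export, and a cPPT/CTS that aids nuclear import of the reverse-transcribed genome. It ends in a ΔU3 self-inactivating 3' LTR, so the integrated provirus lacks LTR promoter activity. Between the LTRs, a human U6 RNA polymerase III promoter expresses the 20-nt IP6K1 spacer fused to the SpCas9 gRNA scaffold. A separate EF-1α promoter, annotated as the core promoter plus intron A, drives puromycin N-acetyltransferase for selection of transduced mammalian cells, with a WPRE downstream to enhance transcript expression. The plasmid does not encode Cas9, so it must be paired with a separate Cas9 vector or used in cells that already express Cas9, typically for knockout of IP6K1.
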