Features (pLannotate 1.2.2; 29 found; start..end, strand, type, name):
     14..80      +  CDS            small t antigen (fragment): SV40 (simian virus 40) small t antigen
    106..317     +  promoter       EF-1α core promoter: core promoter for human elongation factor EF-1α
    318..1256    +  intron         EF-1α intron A: intron upstream of the start codon of human EF-1α
   1278..1877    +  CDS            PuroR (fragment): puromycin N-acetyltransferase; pac from Streptomyces; confers resistance to puromycin
   1893..2481    +  misc_feature   WPRE: woodchuck hepatitis virus posttranscriptional regulatory element
   2532..2551    +  misc_feature   cPPT/CTS (fragment): central polypurine tract and central termination sequence of HIV-1
   2553..2786    +  LTR            3' LTR (ΔU3): self-inactivating 3' long terminal repeat (LTR) from HIV-1
   2864..2985    +  polyA_signal   SV40 poly(A) signal: SV40 polyadenylation signal
   3025..3160    +  rep_origin     SV40 ori: SV40 origin of replication
   3181..3199    -  promoter       T7 promoter: promoter for bacteriophage T7 RNA polymerase
   3207..3362    +  CDS            lacZα (fragment): LacZα fragment of β-galactosidase; lacZ fragment
   3367..3795    +  rep_origin     f1 ori (sequence partly withheld): f1 bacteriophage origin of replication; arrow indicates direction of (+) strand synthesis
   3848..3952    +  promoter       AmpR promoter: bla
   3953..4813    +  CDS            AmpR: β-lactamase; bla; confers resistance to ampicillin, carbenicillin, and related antibiotics
   4984..5572    +  rep_origin     ori: high-copy-number ColE1/pMB1/pBR322/pUC origin of replication
   5755..5847    +  CDS            lacI (fragment): lac repressor; lacI; The lac repressor binds to the lac operator to inhibit transcription in E. coli. This inhibition can be relieved by adding lactose or isopropyl-β-D-thiogalactopyranoside (IPTG).
   5860..5881    +  protein_bind   CAP binding site: CAP binding activates transcription in the presence of cAMP. E. coli catabolite activator protein
   5896..5926    +  promoter       lac promoter: promoter for the E. coli lac operon
   5934..5950    +  protein_bind   lac operator: The lac repressor binds to the lac operator to inhibit transcription in E. coli. This inhibition can be relieved by adding lactose or isopropyl-β-D-thiogalactopyranoside (IPTG). lac repressor encoded by lacI
   5995..6013    +  promoter       T3 promoter: promoter for bacteriophage T3 RNA polymerase
   6041..6267    +  promoter       RSV promoter: Rous sarcoma virus enhancer/promoter
   6268..6448    +  LTR            5' LTR (truncated): truncated 5' long terminal repeat (LTR) from HIV-1
   6495..6620    +  misc_feature   HIV-1 Ψ: packaging signal of human immunodeficiency virus type 1
   6604..6967    +  CDS            HIV-1 gag (fragment): gag protein from human immunodeficiency virus 1; gag
   7113..7346    +  misc_feature   RRE: The Rev response element (RRE) of HIV-1 allows for Rev-dependent mRNA export from the nucleus to the cytoplasm.
   7723..7749    +  CDS            Rev (fragment): human immunodeficiency virus 1 (HIV-1) Rev protein; rev; enhances nuclear export of unspliced and incompletely spliced viral mRNAs
   7753..7993    +  promoter       U6 promoter: RNA polymerase III promoter for human U6 snRNA
   8023..8098    +  misc_RNA       gRNA scaffold: guide RNA scaffold for the Streptococcus pyogenes CRISPR/Cas9 system
   8154..8271    +  misc_feature   cPPT/CTS: central polypurine tract and central termination sequence of HIV-1
>Addgene plasmid #76138 | IP6K1 gRNA (BRDN0001146092) | addgene full sequence | sequence record 185260 | Addgene Assembled Sequence
CCCGGGTGCAAAGATGGATAAAGTTTTAAACAGAGAGGAATCTTTGCAGCTAATGGACCTTCTAGGTCTT
GAAAGGAGTGGGAATTGGCTCCGGTGCCCGTCAGTGGGCAGAGCGCACATCGCCCACAGTCCCCGAGAAG
TTGGGGGGAGGGGTCGGCAATTGATCCGGTGCCTAGAGAAGGTGGCGCGGGGTAAACTGGGAAAGTGATG
TCGTGTACTGGCTCCGCCTTTTTCCCGAGGGTGGGGGAGAACCGTATATAAGTGCAGTAGTCGCCGTGAA
CGTTCTTTTTCGCAACGGGTTTGCCGCCAGAACACAGGTAAGTGCCGTGTGTGGTTCCCGCGGGCCTGGC
CTCTTTACGGGTTATGGCCCTTGCGTGCCTTGAATTACTTCCACCTGGCTGCAGTACGTGATTCTTGATC
CCGAGCTTCGGGTTGGAAGTGGGTGGGAGAGTTCGAGGCCTTGCGCTTAAGGAGCCCCTTCGCCTCGTGC
TTGAGTTGAGGCCTGGCCTGGGCGCTGGGGCCGCCGCGTGCGAATCTGGTGGCACCTTCGCGCCTGTCTC
GCTGCTTTCGATAAGTCTCTAGCCATTTAAAATTTTTGATGACCTGCTGCGACGCTTTTTTTCTGGCAAG
ATAGTCTTGTAAATGCGGGCCAAGATCTGCACACTGGTATTTCGGTTTTTGGGGCCGCGGGCGGCGACGG
GGCCCGTGCGTCCCAGCGCACATGTTCGGCGAGGCGGGGCCTGCGAGCGCGGCCACCGAGAATCGGACGG
GGGTAGTCTCAAGCTGGCCGGCCTGCTCTGGTGCCTGGCCTCGCGCCGCCGTGTATCGCCCCGCCCTGGG
CGGCAAGGCTGGCCCGGTCGGCACCAGTTGCGTGAGCGGAAAGATGGCCGCTTCCCGGCCCTGCTGCAGG
GAGCTCAAAATGGAGGACGCGGCGCTCGGGAGAGCGGGCGGGTGAGTCACCCACACAAAGGAAAAGGGCC
TTTCCGTCCTCAGCCGTCGCTTCATGTGACTCCACGGAGTACCGGGCGCCGTCCAGGCACCTCGATTAGT
TCTCGAGCTTTTGGAGTACGTCGTCTTTAGGTTGGGGGGAGGGGTTTTATGCGATGGAGTTTCCCCACAC
TGAGTGGGTGGAGACTGAAGTTAGGCCAGCTTGGCACTTGATGTAATTCTCCTTGGAATTTGCCCTTTTT
GAGTTTGGATCTTGGTTCATTCTCAAGCCTCAGACAGTGGTTCAAAGTTTTTTTCTTCCATTTCAGGTGT
CGTGACGTACGGCCACCATGACCGAGTACAAGCCCACGGTGCGCCTCGCCACCCGCGACGACGTCCCCAG
GGCCGTACGCACCCTCGCCGCCGCGTTCGCCGACTACCCCGCCACGCGCCACACCGTCGATCCGGACCGC
CACATCGAGCGGGTCACCGAGCTGCAAGAACTCTTCCTCACGCGCGTCGGGCTCGACATCGGCAAGGTGT
GGGTCGCGGACGACGGCGCCGCCGTGGCGGTCTGGACCACGCCGGAGAGCGTCGAAGCGGGGGCGGTGTT
CGCCGAGATCGGCCCGCGCATGGCCGAGTTGAGCGGTTCCCGGCTGGCCGCGCAGCAACAGATGGAAGGC
CTCCTGGCGCCGCACCGGCCCAAGGAGCCCGCGTGGTTCCTGGCCACCGTCGGAGTCTCGCCCGACCACC
AGGGCAAGGGTCTGGGCAGCGCCGTCGTGCTCCCCGGAGTGGAGGCGGCCGAGCGCGCCGGGGTGCCCGC
CTTCCTGGAGACCTCCGCGCCCCGCAACCTCCCCTTCTACGAGCGGCTCGGCTTCACCGTCACCGCCGAC
GTCGAGGTGCCCGAAGGACCGCGCACCTGGTGCATGACCCGCAAGCCCGGTGCCTGAACGCGTTAAGTCG
ACAATCAACCTCTGGATTACAAAATTTGTGAAAGATTGACTGGTATTCTTAACTATGTTGCTCCTTTTAC
GCTATGTGGATACGCTGCTTTAATGCCTTTGTATCATGCTATTGCTTCCCGTATGGCTTTCATTTTCTCC
TCCTTGTATAAATCCTGGTTGCTGTCTCTTTATGAGGAGTTGTGGCCCGTTGTCAGGCAACGTGGCGTGG
TGTGCACTGTGTTTGCTGACGCAACCCCCACTGGTTGGGGCATTGCCACCACCTGTCAGCTCCTTTCCGG
GACTTTCGCTTTCCCCCTCCCTATTGCCACGGCGGAACTCATCGCCGCCTGCCTTGCCCGCTGCTGGACA
GGGGCTCGGCTGTTGGGCACTGACAATTCCGTGGTGTTGTCGGGGAAATCATCGTCCTTTCCTTGGCTGC
TCGCCTGTGTTGCCACCTGGATTCTGCGCGGGACGTCCTTCTGCTACGTCCCTTCGGCCCTCAATCCAGC
GGACCTTCCTTCCCGCGGCCTGCTGCCGGCTCTGCGGCCTCTTCCGCGTCTTCGCCTTCGCCCTCAGACG
AGTCGGATCTCCCTTTGGGCCGCCTCCCCGCGTCGACTTTAAGACCAATGACTTACAAGGCAGCTGTAGA
TCTTAGCCACTTTTTAAAAGAAAAGGGGGGACTGGAAGGGCTAATTCACTCCCAACGAAGACAAGATCTG
CTTTTTGCTTGTACTGGGTCTCTCTGGTTAGACCAGATCTGAGCCTGGGAGCTCTCTGGCTAACTAGGGA
ACCCACTGCTTAAGCCTCAATAAAGCTTGCCTTGAGTGCTTCAAGTAGTGTGTGCCCGTCTGTTGTGTGA
CTCTGGTAACTAGAGATCCCTCAGACCCTTTTAGTCAGTGTGGAAAATCTCTAGCAGTACGTATAGTAGT
TCATGTCATCTTATTATTCAGTATTTATAACTTGCAAAGAAATGAATATCAGAGAGTGAGAGGAACTTGT
TTATTGCAGCTTATAATGGTTACAAATAAAGCAATAGCATCACAAATTTCACAAATAAAGCATTTTTTTC
ACTGCATTCTAGTTGTGGTTTGTCCAAACTCATCAATGTATCTTATCATGTCTGGCTCTAGCTATCCCGC
CCCTAACTCCGCCCATCCCGCCCCTAACTCCGCCCAGTTCCGCCCATTCTCCGCCCCATGGCTGACTAAT
TTTTTTTATTTATGCAGAGGCCGAGGCCGCCTCGGCCTCTGAGCTATTCCAGAAGTAGTGAGGAGGCTTT
TTTGGAGGCCTAGGGACGTACCCAATTCGCCCTATAGTGAGTCGTATTACGCGCGCTCACTGGCCGTCGT
TTTACAACGTCGTGACTGGGAAAACCCTGGCGTTACCCAACTTAATCGCCTTGCAGCACATCCCCCTTTC
GCCAGCTGGCGTAATAGCGAAGAGGCCCGCACCGATCGCCCTTCCCAACAGTTGCGCAGCCTGAATGGCG
AATGGG
[124 nt withheld, positions 3367-3490]
C
[91 nt withheld, positions 3492-3582]
A
[49 nt withheld, positions 3584-3632]
CCTTTGACGTTGGAGTCCACGTTCTTT
[37 nt withheld, positions 3660-3696]
ACCCTATCTCGGTCTATTCTTTTGATTTATAAGGGATTTTGCCGATTTCGGCCTATTGGTTAAAAAATGA
GCTGATTTAACAAAAATTTAACGCGAATTTTAACAAAATATTAACGCTTACAATTTAGGTGGCACTTTTC
GGGGAAATGTGCGCGGAACCCCTATTTGTTTATTTTTCTAAATACATTCAAATATGTATCCGCTCATGAG
ACAATAACCCTGATAAATGCTTCAATAATATTGAAAAAGGAAGAGTATGAGTATTCAACATTTCCGTGTC
GCCCTTATTCCCTTTTTTGCGGCATTTTGCCTTCCTGTTTTTGCTCACCCAGAAACGCTGGTGAAAGTAA
AAGATGCTGAAGATCAGTTGGGTGCACGAGTGGGTTACATCGAACTGGATCTCAACAGCGGTAAGATCCT
TGAGAGTTTTCGCCCCGAAGAACGTTTTCCAATGATGAGCACTTTTAAAGTTCTGCTATGTGGCGCGGTA
TTATCCCGTATTGACGCCGGGCAAGAGCAACTCGGTCGCCGCATACACTATTCTCAGAATGACTTGGTTG
AGTACTCACCAGTCACAGAAAAGCATCTTACGGATGGCATGACAGTAAGAGAATTATGCAGTGCTGCCAT
AACCATGAGTGATAACACTGCGGCCAACTTACTTCTGACAACGATCGGAGGACCGAAGGAGCTAACCGCT
TTTTTGCACAACATGGGGGATCATGTAACTCGCCTTGATCGTTGGGAACCGGAGCTGAATGAAGCCATAC
CAAACGACGAGCGTGACACCACGATGCCTGTAGCAATGGCAACAACGTTGCGCAAACTATTAACTGGCGA
ACTACTTACTCTAGCTTCCCGGCAACAATTAATAGACTGGATGGAGGCGGATAAAGTTGCAGGACCACTT
CTGCGCTCGGCCCTTCCGGCTGGCTGGTTTATTGCTGATAAATCTGGAGCCGGTGAGCGTGGGTCTCGCG
GTATCATTGCAGCACTGGGGCCAGATGGTAAGCCCTCCCGTATCGTAGTTATCTACACGACGGGGAGTCA
GGCAACTATGGATGAACGAAATAGACAGATCGCTGAGATAGGTGCCTCACTGATTAAGCATTGGTAACTG
TCAGACCAAGTTTACTCATATATACTTTAGATTGATTTAAAACTTCATTTTTAATTTAAAAGGATCTAGG
TGAAGATCCTTTTTGATAATCTCATGACCAAAATCCCTTAACGTGAGTTTTCGTTCCACTGAGCGTCAGA
CCCCGTAGAAAAGATCAAAGGATCTTCTTGAGATCCTTTTTTTCTGCGCGTAATCTGCTGCTTGCAAACA
AAAAAACCACCGCTACCAGCGGTGGTTTGTTTGCCGGATCAAGAGCTACCAACTCTTTTTCCGAAGGTAA
CTGGCTTCAGCAGAGCGCAGATACCAAATACTGTTCTTCTAGTGTAGCCGTAGTTAGGCCACCACTTCAA
GAACTCTGTAGCACCGCCTACATACCTCGCTCTGCTAATCCTGTTACCAGTGGCTGCTGCCAGTGGCGAT
AAGTCGTGTCTTACCGGGTTGGACTCAAGACGATAGTTACCGGATAAGGCGCAGCGGTCGGGCTGAACGG
GGGGTTCGTGCACACAGCCCAGCTTGGAGCGAACGACCTACACCGAACTGAGATACCTACAGCGTGAGCT
ATGAGAAAGCGCCACGCTTCCCGAAGGGAGAAAGGCGGACAGGTATCCGGTAAGCGGCAGGGTCGGAACA
GGAGAGCGCACGAGGGAGCTTCCAGGGGGAAACGCCTGGTATCTTTATAGTCCTGTCGGGTTTCGCCACC
TCTGACTTGAGCGTCGATTTTTGTGATGCTCGTCAGGGGGGCGGAGCCTATGGAAAAACGCCAGCAACGC
GGCCTTTTTACGGTTCCTGGCCTTTTGCTGGCCTTTTGCTCACATGTTCTTTCCTGCGTTATCCCCTGAT
TCTGTGGATAACCGTATTACCGCCTTTGAGTGAGCTGATACCGCTCGCCGCAGCCGAACGACCGAGCGCA
GCGAGTCAGTGAGCGAGGAAGCGGAAGAGCGCCCAATACGCAAACCGCCTCTCCCCGCGCGTTGGCCGAT
TCATTAATGCAGCTGGCACGACAGGTTTCCCGACTGGAAAGCGGGCAGTGAGCGCAACGCAATTAATGTG
AGTTAGCTCACTCATTAGGCACCCCAGGCTTTACACTTTATGCTTCCGGCTCGTATGTTGTGTGGAATTG
TGAGCGGATAACAATTTCACACAGGAAACAGCTATGACCATGATTACGCCAAGCGCGCAATTAACCCTCA
CTAAAGGGAACAAAAGCTGGAGCTGCAAGCTTAATGTAGTCTTATGCAATACTCTTGTAGTCTTGCAACA
TGGTAACGATGAGTTAGCAACATGCCTTACAAGGAGAGAAAAAGCACCGTGCATGCCGATTGGTGGAAGT
AAGGTGGTACGATCGTGCCTTATTAGGAAGGCAACAGACGGGTCTGACATGGATTGGACGAACCACTGAA
TTGCCGCATTGCAGAGATATTGTATTTAAGTGCCTAGCTCGATACATAAACGGGTCTCTCTGGTTAGACC
AGATCTGAGCCTGGGAGCTCTCTGGCTAACTAGGGAACCCACTGCTTAAGCCTCAATAAAGCTTGCCTTG
AGTGCTTCAAGTAGTGTGTGCCCGTCTGTTGTGTGACTCTGGTAACTAGAGATCCCTCAGACCCTTTTAG
TCAGTGTGGAAAATCTCTAGCAGTGGCGCCCGAACAGGGACTTGAAAGCGAAAGGGAAACCAGAGGAGCT
CTCTCGACGCAGGACTCGGCTTGCTGAAGCGCGCACGGCAAGAGGCGAGGGGCGGCGACTGGTGAGTACG
CCAAAAATTTTGACTAGCGGAGGCTAGAAGGAGAGAGATGGGTGCGAGAGCGTCAGTATTAAGCGGGGGA
GAATTAGATCGCGATGGGAAAAAATTCGGTTAAGGCCAGGGGGAAAGAAAAAATATAAATTAAAACATAT
AGTATGGGCAAGCAGGGAGCTAGAACGATTCGCAGTTAATCCTGGCCTGTTAGAAACATCAGAAGGCTGT
AGACAAATACTGGGACAGCTACAACCATCCCTTCAGACAGGATCAGAAGAACTTAGATCATTATATAATA
CAGTAGCAACCCTCTATTGTGTGCATCAAAGGATAGAGATAAAAGACACCAAGGAAGCTTTAGACAAGAT
AGAGGAAGAGCAAAACAAAAGTAAGACCACCGCACAGCAAGCGGCCGCTGATCTTCAGACCTGGAGGAGG
AGATATGAGGGACAATTGGAGAAGTGAATTATATAAATATAAAGTAGTAAAAATTGAACCATTAGGAGTA
GCACCCACCAAGGCAAAGAGAAGAGTGGTGCAGAGAGAAAAAAGAGCAGTGGGAATAGGAGCTTTGTTCC
TTGGGTTCTTGGGAGCAGCAGGAAGCACTATGGGCGCAGCGTCAATGACGCTGACGGTACAGGCCAGACA
ATTATTGTCTGGTATAGTGCAGCAGCAGAACAATTTGCTGAGGGCTATTGAGGCGCAACAGCATCTGTTG
CAACTCACAGTCTGGGGCATCAAGCAGCTCCAGGCAAGAATCCTGGCTGTGGAAAGATACCTAAAGGATC
AACAGCTCCTGGGGATTTGGGGTTGCTCTGGAAAACTCATTTGCACCACTGCTGTGCCTTGGAATGCTAG
TTGGAGTAATAAATCTCTGGAACAGATTTGGAATCACACGACCTGGATGGAGTGGGACAGAGAAATTAAC
AATTACACAAGCTTAATACACTCCTTAATTGAAGAATCGCAAAACCAGCAAGAAAAGAATGAACAAGAAT
TATTGGAATTAGATAAATGGGCAAGTTTGTGGAATTGGTTTAACATAACAAATTGGCTGTGGTATATAAA
ATTATTCATAATGATAGTAGGAGGCTTGGTAGGTTTAAGAATAGTTTTTGCTGTACTTTCTATAGTGAAT
AGAGTTAGGCAGGGATATTCACCATTATCGTTTCAGACCCACCTCCCAACCCCGAGGGGACCCAGAGAGG
GCCTATTTCCCATGATTCCTTCATATTTGCATATACGATACAAGGCTGTTAGAGAGATAATTAGAATTAA
TTTGACTGTAAACACAAAGATATTAGTACAAAATACGTGACGTAGAAAGTAATAATTTCTTGGGTAGTTT
GCAGTTTTAAAATTATGTTTTAAAATGGACTATCATATGCTTACCGTAACTTGAAAGTATTTCGATTTCT
TGGCTTTATATATCTTGTGGAAAGGACGAAACACCGGGAACAAGTACTATGGCCGTGTTTTAGAGCTAGA
AATAGCAAGTTAAAATAAGGCTAGTCCGTTATCAACTTGAAAAAGTGGCACCGAGTCGGTGCTTTTTTAA
GCTTGGCGTAACTAGATCTTGAGACAAATGGCAGTATTCATCCACAATTTTAAAAGAAAAGGGGGGATTG
GGGGGTACAGTGCAGGGGAAAGAATAGTAGACATAATAGCAACAGACATACAAACTAAAGAATTACAAAA
ACAAATTACAAAAATTCAAAATTTTCGGGTTTATTACAGGGACAGCAGAGATCCACTTTGGCGCCGGCTC
GAGGGGG
