>Addgene plasmid #76138 | IP6K1 gRNA (BRDN0001146092) | depositor partial sequence | sequence record 143598 | Target Sequence
GGAACAAGTACTATGGCCGT
