>Addgene plasmid #76138 | IP6K1 gRNA (BRDN0001146092) | addgene partial sequence | sequence record 185259 | hU6-F
TAGAAAGTAATAATTTCTTGGGTAGTTTGCAGTTTTAAAATTATGTTTTAAAATGGACTATCATATGCTT
ACCGTAACTTGAAAGTATTTCGATTTCTTGGCTTTATATATCTTGTGGAAAGGACGAAACACCGGGAACA
AGTACTATGGCCGTGTTTTAGAGCTAGAAATAGCAAGTTAAAATAAGGCTAGTCCGTTATCAACTTGAAA
AAGTGGCACCGAGTCGGTGCTTTTTTAAGCTTGGCGTAACTAGATCTTGAGACAAATGGCAGTATTCATC
CACAATTTTAAAAGAAAAGGGGGGATTGGGGGGTACAGTGCAGGGGAAAGAATAGTAGACATAATAGCAA
CAGACATACAAACTAAAGAATTACAAAAACAAATTACAAAAATTCAAAATTTTCGGGTTTATTACAGGGA
CAGCAGAGATCCACTTTGGCGCCGGCTCGAGGGGGCCCGGGTGCAAAGATGGATAAAGTTTTAAACAGAG
AGGAATCTTTGCAGCTAATGGACCTTCTAGGTCTTGAAAGGAGTGGGAATTGGCTCCGGTGCCCGTCAGT
GGGCAGAGCG
